Addgene plasmid #224038: AiP13897 - pAAV-AiE0671m_3xC2-minBG-SYFP2-WPRE3-BGHpA (Alias: CN3897)
Purpose: AiE0671m_3xC2 is an enhancer sequence, designed to drive AAV-mediated transgene expression in cortical L4/5_IT neurons
Depositing lab: Allen Institute for Brain Science & Jonathan Ting. Depositing organization: Allen Institute. Publication: A suite of enhancer AAVs and transgenic mouse lines for genetic access to cortical cell types. Ben-Simon Y, Hooper M, Narayan S, Daigle TL, Dwivedi D, Way SW, Oster A, Stafford DA, Mich JK, Taormina MJ, Martinez RA, Opitz-Araya X, Roth JR, Alexander JR, Allen S, Amster A, Arbuckle J, Ayala A, Baker PM, Bakken TE, Barcelli T, Barta S, Bendrick J, Bertagnolli D, Bielstein C, Bishwakarma P, Bowlus J, Boyer G, Brouner K, Casian B, Casper T, Chakka AB, Chakrabarty R, Chance RK, Chavan S, Clark M, Colbert K, Collman F, Daniel S, Departee M, DiValentin P, Donadio N, Dotson N, Egdorf T, Fliss T, Gabitto M, Garcia J, Gary A, Gasperini M, Gloe J, Goldy J, Gore BB, Graybuck L, Greisman N, Haeseleer F, Halterman C, Haradon Z, Hastings SD, Helback O, Ho W, Hockemeyer D, Huang C, Huff S, Hunker A, Johansen N, Jones D, Juneau Z, Kalmbach B, Kannan M, Khem S, Kussick E, Kutsal R, Larsen R, Lee C, Lee AY, Leibly M, Lenz GH, Li S, Liang E, Lusk N, Madigan Z, Malloy J, Malone J, McCue R, Melchor J, Mollenkopf T, Moosman S, Morin E, Newman D, Ng L, Ngo K, Omstead V, Otto S, Oyama A, Pena N, Pham T, Phillips E, Pom CA, Potekhina L, Ransford S, Ray PL, Rette D, Reynoldson C, Rimorin C, Rocha D, Ruiz A, Sanchez REA, Sawyer L, Sedeno-Cortes A, Sevigny JP, Shapovalova N, Shepard N, Shulga L, Sigler AR, Siverts L, Soliman S, Somasundaram S, Staats B, Stewart K, Szelenyi E, Tieu M, Trader C, Tran A, van Velthoven CTJ, Walker M, Wang Y, Weed N, Wirthlin M, Wood T, Wynalda B, Yao Z, Zhou T, Ariza J, Dee N, Reding M, Ronellenfitch K, Mufti S, Sunkin SM, Smith KA, Esposito L, Waters J, Thyagarajan B, Yao S, Lein ES, Zeng H, Levi BP, Ngai J, Ting JT, Tasic B. Cell. 2025 May 16:S0092-8674(25)00513-6. doi: 10.1016/j.cell.2025.05.002. PubMed 40403729.
Backbone
  Vector backbone: pAAV
  Vector type: AAV
Growth in bacteria
  Bacterial resistance: Ampicillin, 100 μg/mL
  Growth temperature: 30°C
  Growth strain: NEB Stable
  Copy number: High Copy
Gene/Insert
  Gene/Insert name: SYFP2
  Species: Synthetic
  Mutation: NA
  Promoter: minBG
  Cloning method: Other
Terms and licenses: Academic/Nonprofit Terms; Industry Terms: Not Available to Industry
Depositor comments: Cloning Method: RE Cloning
How to cite: AiP13897 - pAAV-AiE0671m_3xC2-minBG-SYFP2-WPRE3-BGHpA (Alias: CN3897) was a gift from Allen Institute for Brain Science & Jonathan Ting (Addgene plasmid # 224038 ; http://n2t.net/addgene:224038 ; RRID:Addgene_224038)
