[The description below was written by a language model from this plasmid's Addgene catalogue record and pLannotate feature annotations shown in this document.]
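Description:
AiP13897 - pAAV-AiE0671m_3xC2-minBG-SYFP2-WPRE3-BGHpA (alias CN3897) is a 4,735 nt AAV transfer plasmid built on a pAAV backbone and used to package an enhancer-driven fluorescent reporter into recombinant adeno-associated virus. In bacteria it replicates from a high-copy ColE1/pUC-type origin and is selected with ampicillin through the β-lactamase gene and its native promoter. The backbone also carries an M13 phage origin and small remnants of the pBR322 bom and rop regions. The record lists a recombination-deficient cloning strain for propagation, a common choice for keeping the repeat-rich ITRs intact.

The payload lies between two AAV2 inverted terminal repeats, which are the cis elements needed for genome replication and encapsidation. According to the name and catalogue fields, the cassette begins with AiE0671m_3xC2, an enhancer designed to direct expression to cortical layer 4/5 intratelencephalic (L4/5 IT) neurons. The "3xC2" suffix suggests a triplicated core fragment, although the record does not define it. The enhancer is paired with the minBG minimal promoter, which supplies basal transcription initiation so that cell-type specificity comes from the enhancer. Neither element is annotated in the feature table, but an unannotated stretch between the left ITR and the reporter is where they would sit. The reporter is SYFP2, a rapidly maturing monomeric yellow fluorescent protein derived from Aequorea victoria. It is followed by WPRE3, a shortened woodchuck posttranscriptional element detected as two WPRE fragments, and by the bovine growth hormone polyadenylation signal. The construct is intended for labelling this cortical neuron population after AAV delivery and for checking how specific the enhancer is.
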