Features (pLannotate 1.2.2; 13 found; start..end, strand, type, name):
      1..141     -  repeat_region  AAV2 ITR: inverted terminal repeat of adeno-associated virus serotype 2 inverted
    753..1469    +  CDS            SYFP2: SYFP2 is a basic (constitutively fluorescent) yellow fluorescent protein published in 2006, derived from Aequorea victoria. It is reported to be a very rapidly-maturing monomer with moderate acid sensitivity.
   1509..1666    +  misc_feature   WPRE (fragment): woodchuck hepatitis virus posttranscriptional regulatory element
   1672..1752    +  misc_feature   WPRE (fragment): woodchuck hepatitis virus posttranscriptional regulatory element
   1769..1880    +  polyA_signal   bGH poly(A) signal: bovine growth hormone polyadenylation signal
   1998..2138    +  repeat_region  AAV2 ITR: inverted terminal repeat of adeno-associated virus serotype 2 inverted
   2143..2194    -  misc_feature   bom (fragment): basis of mobility region from pBR322
   2213..2593    +  rep_origin     M13 ori (sequence partly withheld): M13 bacteriophage origin of replication; arrow indicates direction of (+) strand synthesis
   2669..2718    -  misc_feature   bom (fragment): basis of mobility region from pBR322
   2820..2855    -  CDS            rop (fragment): Rop protein, which maintains plasmids at low copy number; rop
   2950..3054    +  promoter       AmpR promoter: bla
   3055..3915    +  CDS            AmpR: β-lactamase; bla; confers resistance to ampicillin, carbenicillin, and related antibiotics
   4086..4674    +  rep_origin     ori: high-copy-number ColE1/pMB1/pBR322/pUC origin of replication
>Addgene plasmid #224038 | AiP13897 - pAAV-AiE0671m_3xC2-minBG-SYFP2-WPRE3-BGHpA (Alias: CN3897) | addgene full sequence | sequence record 449788 | Addgene NGS Result
CCTGCAGGCAGCTGCGCGCTCGCTCGCTCACTGAGGCCGCCCGGGCAAAGCCCGGGCGTCGGGCGACCTT
TGGTCGCCCGGCCTCAGTGAGCGAGCGAGCGCGCAGAGAGGGAGTGGCCAACTCCATCACTAGGGGTTCC
TGCGGCCGCACGCGTAAAGGTTGCACTGTATCTGAAATAAGCTACATTTCCTTCCCAGCTCACCAAAAAG
CAGGACATATGGATGTGAACAAGAGATCCAGGACAGCTGAAGTACTTTTAAGGAACACTGTAAACTTTCG
TCTCTAAAATTAATCATCTCTATGTATGAGTATATGTTCAGAAAGGTTGCACTGTATCTGAAATAAGCTA
CATTTCCTTCCCAGCTCACCAAAAAGCAGGACATATGGATGTGAACAAGAGATCCAGGACAGCTGAAGTA
CTTTTAAGGAACACTGTAAACTTTCGTCTCTAAAATTAATCATCTCTATGTATGAGTATATGTTCAGAAA
GGTTGCACTGTATCTGAAATAAGCTACATTTCCTTCCCAGCTCACCAAAAAGCAGGACATATGGATGTGA
ACAAGAGATCCAGGACAGCTGAAGTACTTTTAAGGAACACTGTAAACTTTCGTCTCTAAAATTAATCATC
TCTATGTATGAGTATATGTTCAGGAGCTCGGGCTGGGCATAAAAGTCAGGGCAGAGCCATCTATTGCTTA
CATTTGCTTCTGGGATCCAGATCTTTCGAAGCTAGCGCTACCGGTCGCCACCATGGTGAGCAAGGGCGAG
GAGCTGTTCACCGGGGTGGTGCCCATCCTGGTCGAGCTGGACGGCGACGTAAACGGCCACAAGTTCAGCG
TGTCCGGCGAGGGCGAGGGCGATGCCACCTACGGCAAGCTGACCCTGAAGCTGATCTGCACCACCGGCAA
GCTGCCCGTGCCCTGGCCCACCCTCGTGACCACCCTGGGCTACGGCGTGCAGTGCTTCGCCCGCTACCCC
GACCACATGAAGCAGCACGACTTCTTCAAGTCCGCCATGCCCGAAGGCTACGTCCAGGAGCGCACCATCT
TCTTCAAGGACGACGGCAACTACAAGACCCGCGCCGAGGTGAAGTTCGAGGGCGACACCCTGGTGAACCG
CATCGAGCTGAAGGGCATCGACTTCAAGGAGGACGGCAACATCCTGGGGCACAAGCTGGAGTACAACTAC
AACAGCCACAACGTCTATATCACCGCCGACAAGCAGAAGAACGGCATCAAGGCCAACTTCAAGATCCGCC
ACAACATCGAGGACGGCGGCGTGCAGCTCGCCGACCACTACCAGCAGAACACCCCCATCGGCGACGGCCC
CGTGCTGCTGCCCGACAACCACTACCTGAGCTACCAGTCCAAGCTGAGCAAAGACCCCAACGAGAAGCGC
GATCACATGGTCCTGCTGGAGTTCGTGACCGCCGCCGGGATCACTCTCGGCATGGACGAGCTGTACAAGT
AAGTCGACGGCGCGCCGCGGCCGCGAATTCGATATCATAATCAACCTCTGGATTACAAAATTTGTGAAAG
ATTGACTGGTATTCTTAACTATGTTGCTCCTTTTACGCTATGTGGATACGCTGCTTTAATGCCTTTGTAT
CATGCTATTGCTTCCCGTATGGCTTTCATTTTCTCCTCCTTGTATAAATCCTGGTTAGTTCTTGCCACGG
CGGAACTCATCGCCGCCTGCCTTGCCCGCTGCTGGACAGGGGCTCGGCTGTTGGGCACTGACAATTCCGT
GGCTCGAGAGATCTTCGACTGTGCCTTCTAGTTGCCAGCCATCTGTTGTTTGCCCCTCCCCCGTGCCTTC
CTTGACCCTGGAAGGTGCCACTCCCACTGTCCTTTCCTAATAAAATGAGGAAATTGCATCGCATTGTCTG
AGTAGGTGTCATTCTATTCTGGGGGGTGGGGTGGGGCAGGACAGCAAGGGGGAGGATTGGGAAGACAATA
GCAGGCATGAGATCTCACGTGCGGACCGAGCGGCCGCAGGAACCCCTAGTGATGGAGTTGGCCACTCCCT
CTCTGCGCGCTCGCTCGCTCACTGAGGCCGGGCGACCAAAGGTCGCCCGACGCCCGGGCTTTGCCCGGGC
GGCCTCAGTGAGCGAGCGAGCGCGCAGCTGCCTGCAGGGGCGCCTGATGCGGTATTTTCTCCTTACGCAT
CTGTGCGGTATTTCACACCGCATA
[142 nt withheld, positions 2195-2336]
C
[141 nt withheld, positions 2338-2478]
CCTTTGACGTTGGAGTCCACGTTCTTT
[37 nt withheld, positions 2506-2542]
ACCCTATCTCGGGCTATTCTTTTGATTTATAAGGGATTTTGCCGATTTCGGCCTATTGGTTAAAAAATGA
GCTGATTTAACAAAAATTTAACGCGAATTTTAACAAAATATTAACGTTTACAATTTTATGGTGCACTCTC
AGTACAATCTGCTCTGATGCCGCATAGTTAAGCCAGCCCCGACACCCGCCAACACCCGCTGACGCGCCCT
GACGGGCTTGTCTGCTCCCGGCATCCGCTTACAGACAAGCTGTGACCGTCTCCGGGAGCTGCATGTGTCA
GAGGTTTTCACCGTCATCACCGAAACGCGCGAGACGAAAGGGCCTCGTGATACGCCTATTTTTATAGGTT
AATGTCATGATAATAATGGTTTCTTAGACGTCAGGTGGCACTTTTCGGGGAAATGTGCGCGGAACCCCTA
TTTGTTTATTTTTCTAAATACATTCAAATATGTATCCGCTCATGAGACAATAACCCTGATAAATGCTTCA
ATAATATTGAAAAAGGAAGAGTATGAGTATTCAACATTTCCGTGTCGCCCTTATTCCCTTTTTTGCGGCA
TTTTGCCTTCCTGTTTTTGCTCACCCAGAAACGCTGGTGAAAGTAAAAGATGCTGAAGATCAGTTGGGTG
CACGAGTGGGTTACATCGAACTGGATCTCAACAGCGGTAAGATCCTTGAGAGTTTTCGCCCCGAAGAACG
TTTTCCAATGATGAGCACTTTTAAAGTTCTGCTATGTGGCGCGGTATTATCCCGTATTGACGCCGGGCAA
GAGCAACTCGGTCGCCGCATACACTATTCTCAGAATGACTTGGTTGAGTACTCACCAGTCACAGAAAAGC
ATCTTACGGATGGCATGACAGTAAGAGAATTATGCAGTGCTGCCATAACCATGAGTGATAACACTGCGGC
CAACTTACTTCTGACAACGATCGGAGGACCGAAGGAGCTAACCGCTTTTTTGCACAACATGGGGGATCAT
GTAACTCGCCTTGATCGTTGGGAACCGGAGCTGAATGAAGCCATACCAAACGACGAGCGTGACACCACGA
TGCCTGTAGCAATGGCAACAACGTTGCGCAAACTATTAACTGGCGAACTACTTACTCTAGCTTCCCGGCA
ACAATTAATAGACTGGATGGAGGCGGATAAAGTTGCAGGACCACTTCTGCGCTCGGCCCTTCCGGCTGGC
TGGTTTATTGCTGATAAATCTGGAGCCGGTGAGCGTGGGTCTCGCGGTATCATTGCAGCACTGGGGCCAG
ATGGTAAGCCCTCCCGTATCGTAGTTATCTACACGACGGGGAGTCAGGCAACTATGGATGAACGAAATAG
ACAGATCGCTGAGATAGGTGCCTCACTGATTAAGCATTGGTAACTGTCAGACCAAGTTTACTCATATATA
CTTTAGATTGATTTAAAACTTCATTTTTAATTTAAAAGGATCTAGGTGAAGATCCTTTTTGATAATCTCA
TGACCAAAATCCCTTAACGTGAGTTTTCGTTCCACTGAGCGTCAGACCCCGTAGAAAAGATCAAAGGATC
TTCTTGAGATCCTTTTTTTCTGCGCGTAATCTGCTGCTTGCAAACAAAAAAACCACCGCTACCAGCGGTG
GTTTGTTTGCCGGATCAAGAGCTACCAACTCTTTTTCCGAAGGTAACTGGCTTCAGCAGAGCGCAGATAC
CAAATACTGTCCTTCTAGTGTAGCCGTAGTTAGGCCACCACTTCAAGAACTCTGTAGCACCGCCTACATA
CCTCGCTCTGCTAATCCTGTTACCAGTGGCTGCTGCCAGTGGCGATAAGTCGTGTCTTACCGGGTTGGAC
TCAAGACGATAGTTACCGGATAAGGCGCAGCGGTCGGGCTGAACGGGGGGTTCGTGCACACAGCCCAGCT
TGGAGCGAACGACCTACACCGAACTGAGATACCTACAGCGTGAGCTATGAGAAAGCGCCACGCTTCCCGA
AGGGAGAAAGGCGGACAGGTATCCGGTAAGCGGCAGGGTCGGAACAGGAGAGCGCACGAGGGAGCTTCCA
GGGGGAAACGCCTGGTATCTTTATAGTCCTGTCGGGTTTCGCCACCTCTGACTTGAGCGTCGATTTTTGT
GATGCTCGTCAGGGGGGCGGAGCCTATGGAAAAACGCCAGCAACGCGGCCTTTTTACGGTTCCTGGCCTT
TTGCTGGCCTTTTGCTCACATGT
